Addgene plasmid #123376: TRAV8-2
Purpose: construction of TCR
Depositing lab: Catherine Wu. Depositing organization: Dana-Farber Cancer Institute. Publication: A cloning and expression system to probe T-cell receptor specificity and assess functional avidity to neoantigens. Hu Z, Anandappa AJ, Sun J, Kim J, Leet DE, Bozym DJ, Chen C, Williams L, Shukla SA, Zhang W, Tabbaa D, Steelman S, Olive O, Livak KJ, Kishi H, Muraguchi A, Guleria I, Stevens J, Lane WJ, Burkhardt UE, Fritsch EF, Neuberg D, Ott PA, Keskin DB, Hacohen N, Wu CJ. Blood. 2018 Nov 1;132(18):1911-1921. doi: 10.1182/blood-2018-04-843763. Epub 2018 Aug 27. PubMed 30150207.
Backbone
  Vector backbone: pUC57-kanamycin
  Vector type: Bacterial Expression
Growth in bacteria
  Bacterial resistance: Kanamycin, 50 μg/mL
  Growth temperature: 37°C
  Growth strain: DH5alpha
  Copy number: High Copy
Gene/Insert
  Gene/Insert name: TRAV8-2
  Species: H. sapiens (human)
  Mutation: WT
  Entrez Gene: TRAV8-2 (a.k.a. TCRAV1S5, TCRAV8S2, TRAV82)
  Cloning method: Unknown
Terms and licenses: Academic/Nonprofit Terms; Industry Terms: Not Available to Industry
Depositor comments: Cloning Method: Golden Gate.
How to cite: TRAV8-2 was a gift from Catherine Wu (Addgene plasmid # 123376 ; http://n2t.net/addgene:123376 ; RRID:Addgene_123376)
