[The description below was written by a language model from this plasmid's Addgene catalogue record and pLannotate feature annotations shown in this document.]
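Description:
TRAV8-2 is a small (about 3.5 kb) bacterial cloning plasmid built on the pUC57-kanamycin backbone. It serves as one module in a library of parts for assembling human T-cell receptor (TCR) expression constructs. It replicates in E. coli at high copy from a ColE1/pUC-type origin and is selected with kanamycin through the aph(3')-Ia (KanR) gene. Leftover backbone elements include fragments of lacZα, lacI, rop and bom, along with the lac promoter, lac operator and CAP binding site flanking the cloning region. Although the record lists it as a bacterial expression vector, the plasmid looks like a storage and donor vector. No eukaryotic promoter or polyadenylation signal is annotated.

The annotated insert is larger than the V segment alone. On the forward strand it contains a TCR beta constant region (TRBC1), then an F2A ribosomal-skipping peptide from foot-and-mouth disease virus. Directly after the F2A comes a roughly 320 bp TCR alpha variable-region segment. The annotation tool matched this segment to a mouse TCR alpha V protein, but given the catalogue entry it presumably corresponds to wild-type human TRAV8-2. This layout suggests a fragment designed to sit in the middle of a single TCRβ–2A–TCRα open reading frame. In such a frame the beta constant region would be joined upstream to a beta variable/CDR3 segment and the alpha V segment joined downstream to an alpha CDR3/J and constant region, and the 2A would yield the two chains as separate polypeptides.

The depositor notes that cloning is by Golden Gate assembly, though no type IIS sites are annotated. The stated purpose is TCR construction, in the context of a system for probing TCR specificity and functional avidity to neoantigens.
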