Features (pLannotate 1.2.2; 12 found; start..end, strand, type, name):
    137..236     +  misc_feature   bom (fragment): basis of mobility region from pBR322
    242..399     -  CDS            lacZα (fragment): LacZα fragment of β-galactosidase; lacZ fragment
    441..965     +  CDS            TRBC1: TRBC1_HUMAN - Experimental evidence at protein level: Swiss-Prot protein existence level 1. Constant region of T cell receptor (TR) beta chain (PubMed:24600447). Alpha-beta T cell receptors are antigen specific receptors which are essential to the immune response and are present on the cell surface of T lymphocytes. Recognize peptide-major histocompatibility (MH) (pMH) complexes that are displayed by antigen presenting cells (APC), a prerequisite for efficient T cell adaptive immunity against pathogens (PubMed:25493333). Binding of alpha-beta TR to pMH complex initiates TR-CD3 clustering on th
    990..1055    +  CDS            F2A: 2A peptide from foot-and-mouth disease virus polyprotein Eukaryotic ribosomes fail to insert a peptide bond between the Gly and Pro residues, yielding separate polypeptides.
   1056..1379    +  CDS            TVA1_MOUSE (fragment): Experimental evidence at protein level: Swiss-Prot protein existence level 1. From Mus musculus (Mouse).
   1468..1484    -  protein_bind   lac operator: The lac repressor binds to the lac operator to inhibit transcription in E. coli. This inhibition can be relieved by adding lactose or isopropyl-β-D-thiogalactopyranoside (IPTG). lac repressor encoded by lacI
   1492..1522    -  promoter       lac promoter: promoter for the E. coli lac operon
   1537..1558    -  protein_bind   CAP binding site: CAP binding activates transcription in the presence of cAMP. E. coli catabolite activator protein
   1571..1663    -  CDS            lacI (fragment): lac repressor; lacI; The lac repressor binds to the lac operator to inhibit transcription in E. coli. This inhibition can be relieved by adding lactose or isopropyl-β-D-thiogalactopyranoside (IPTG).
   1846..2434    -  rep_origin     ori: high-copy-number ColE1/pMB1/pBR322/pUC origin of replication
   2612..3421    -  CDS            KanR: aminoglycoside phosphotransferase; aph(3')-Ia; confers resistance to kanamycin in bacteria or G418 (Geneticin®) in eukaryotes
   3528..35      +  CDS            rop (fragment) (across the origin): Rop protein, which maintains plasmids at low copy number; rop
>Addgene plasmid #123376 | TRAV8-2 | addgene full sequence | sequence record 243740 | Addgene NGS Result
TCGCGCGTTTCGGTGATGACGGTGAAAACCTCTGACACATGCAGCTCCCGGAGACGGTCACAGCTTGTCT
GTAAGCGGATGCCGGGAGCAGACAAGCCCGTCAGGGCGCGTCAGCGGGTGTTGGCGGGTGTCGGGGCTGG
CTTAACTATGCGGCATCAGAGCAGATTGTACTGAGAGTGCACCATATGCGGTGTGAAATACCGCACAGAT
GCGTAAGGAGAAAATACCGCATCAGGCGCCATTCGCCATTCAGGCTGCGCAACTGTTGGGAAGGGCGATC
GGTGCGGGCCTCTTCGCTATTACGCCAGCTGGCGAAAGGGGGATGTGCTGCAAGGCGATTAAGTTGGGTA
ACGCCAGGGTTTTCCCAGTCACGACGTTGTAAAACGACGGCCAGAGAATTCGAGCTCGGTACCTCGCGAA
TACATCTAGATGGTCTCTACCTGAACAAGGTGTTCCCACCCGAGGTCGCTGTGTTTGAGCCATCAGAAGC
AGAGATCTCCCACACCCAAAAGGCCACACTGGTGTGCCTGGCCACAGGCTTCTTCCCCGACCACGTGGAG
CTGAGCTGGTGGGTGAATGGGAAGGAGGTGCACAGTGGGGTCAGCACGGACCCGCAGCCCCTCAAGGAGC
AGCCCGCCCTCAATGACTCCAGATACTGCCTGAGCAGCCGCCTGAGGGTTTCGGCCACCTTCTGGCAGAA
CCCCCGCAACCACTTCCGCTGTCAAGTCCAGTTCTACGGGCTCTCGGAGAATGACGAGTGGACCCAGGAT
AGGGCCAAACCCGTCACCCAGATCGTCAGCGCCGAGGCCTGGGGTAGAGCAGACTGTGGCTTTACCTCGG
TGTCCTACCAGCAAGGGGTCCTGTCTGCCACCATCCTCTATGAGATCCTGCTAGGGAAGGCCACCCTGTA
TGCTGTGCTGGTCAGCGCCCTTGTGTTGATGGCCATGGTCAAGAGAAAGGATTTCAGGAGGAGGAGGAGC
GGCAGTGGAGTGAAACAGACTTTGAATTTTGACCTTCTCAAGTTGGCGGGAGACGTGGAGTCCAACCCAG
GGCCCATGCTCCTGCTGCTCGTCCCAGTGCTCGAGGTGATTTTTACTCTGGGAGGAACCAGAGCCCAGTC
GGTGACCCAGCTTGACAGCCACGTCTCTGTCTCTGAAGGAACCCCGGTGCTGCTGAGGTGCAACTACTCA
TCTTCTTATTCACCATCTCTCTTCTGGTATGTGCAACACCCCAACAAAGGACTCCAGCTTCTCCTGAAGT
ACACATCAGCGGCCACCCTGGTTAAAGGCATCAACGGTTTTGAGGCTGAATTTAAGAAGAGTGAAACCTC
CTTCCACCTGACGAAACCCTCAGCCCATATGAGCGACGCGGCTGAGTACTGAGACCATCGGATCCCGGGC
CCGTCGACTGCAGAGGCCTGCATGCAAGCTTGGTGTAATCATGGTCATAGCTGTTTCCTGTGTGAAATTG
TTATCCGCTCACAATTCCACACAACATACGAGCCGGAAGCATAAAGTGTAAAGCCTGGGGTGCCTAATGA
GTGAGCTAACTCACATTAATTGCGTTGCGCTCACTGCCCGCTTTCCAGTCGGGAAACCTGTCGTGCCAGC
TGCATTAATGAATCGGCCAACGCGCGGGGAGAGGCGGTTTGCGTATTGGGCGCTCTTCCGCTTCCTCGCT
CACTGACTCGCTGCGCTCGGTCGTTCGGCTGCGGCGAGCGGTATCAGCTCACTCAAAGGCGGTAATACGG
TTATCCACAGAATCAGGGGATAACGCAGGAAAGAACATGTGAGCAAAAGGCCAGCAAAAGGCCAGGAACC
GTAAAAAGGCCGCGTTGCTGGCGTTTTTCCATAGGCTCCGCCCCCCTGACGAGCATCACAAAAATCGACG
CTCAAGTCAGAGGTGGCGAAACCCGACAGGACTATAAAGATACCAGGCGTTTCCCCCTGGAAGCTCCCTC
GTGCGCTCTCCTGTTCCGACCCTGCCGCTTACCGGATACCTGTCCGCCTTTCTCCCTTCGGGAAGCGTGG
CGCTTTCTCATAGCTCACGCTGTAGGTATCTCAGTTCGGTGTAGGTCGTTCGCTCCAAGCTGGGCTGTGT
GCACGAACCCCCCGTTCAGCCCGACCGCTGCGCCTTATCCGGTAACTATCGTCTTGAGTCCAACCCGGTA
AGACACGACTTATCGCCACTGGCAGCAGCCACTGGTAACAGGATTAGCAGAGCGAGGTATGTAGGCGGTG
CTACAGAGTTCTTGAAGTGGTGGCCTAACTACGGCTACACTAGAAGAACAGTATTTGGTATCTGCGCTCT
GCTGAAGCCAGTTACCTTCGGAAAAAGAGTTGGTAGCTCTTGATCCGGCAAACAAACCACCGCTGGTAGC
GGTGGTTTTTTTGTTTGCAAGCAGCAGATTACGCGCAGAAAAAAAGGATCTCAAGAAGATCCTTTGATCT
TTTCTACGGGGTCTGACGCTCAGTGGAACGAAAACTCACGTTAAGGGATTTTGGTCATGAGATTATCAAA
AAGGATCTTCACCTAGATCCTTTTAAATTAAAAATGAAGTTTTAAATCAAGCCCAATCTGAATAATGTTA
CAACCAATTAACCAATTCTGATTAGAAAAACTCATCGAGCATCAAATGAAACTGCAATTTATTCATATCA
GGATTATCAATACCATATTTTTGAAAAAGCCGTTTCTGTAATGAAGGAGAAAACTCACCGAGGCAGTTCC
ATAGGATGGCAAGATCCTGGTATCGGTCTGCGATTCCGACTCGTCCAACATCAATACAACCTATTAATTT
CCCCTCGTCAAAAATAAGGTTATCAAGTGAGAAATCACCATGAGTGACGACTGAATCCGGTGAGAATGGC
AAAAGTTTATGCATTTCTTTCCAGACTTGTTCAACAGGCCAGCCATTACGCTCGTCATCAAAATCACTCG
CATCAACCAAACCGTTATTCATTCGTGATTGCGCCTGAGCGAGACGAAATACGCGATCGCTGTTAAAAGG
ACAATTACAAACAGGAATCGAATGCAACCGGCGCAGGAACACTGCCAGCGCATCAACAATATTTTCACCT
GAATCAGGATATTCTTCTAATACCTGGAATGCTGTTTTTCCGGGGATCGCAGTGGTGAGTAACCATGCAT
CATCAGGAGTACGGATAAAATGCTTGATGGTCGGAAGAGGCATAAATTCCGTCAGCCAGTTTAGTCTGAC
CATCTCATCTGTAACATCATTGGCAACGCTACCTTTGCCATGTTTCAGAAACAACTCTGGCGCATCGGGC
TTCCCATACAAGCGATAGATTGTCGCACCTGATTGCCCGACATTATCGCGAGCCCATTTATACCCATATA
AATCAGCATCCATGTTGGAATTTAATCGCGGCCTCGACGTTTCCCGTTGAATATGGCTCATAACACCCCT
TGTATTACTGTTTATGTAAGCAGACAGTTTTATTGTTCATGATGATATATTTTTATCTTGTGCAATGTAA
CATCAGAGATTTTGAGACACGGGCCAGAGCTGCA
